Addgene plasmid #69445: 6xO/S luc
Purpose: detection/assessment of OCT4 and SOX2 transcription factor activity
Depositing lab: Lisa Dailey. Depositing organization: NYU Grossman School of Medicine.
Backbone
  Vector backbone: PGL-3 basic
  Backbone manufacturer: Promega
  Backbone size w/o insert (bp): 4818
  Total vector size (bp): 5237
  Modifications to backbone: inserted 6XOS cassette and minimal fgf4 promoter upstream of luciferase coding sequences in PGL3 basic
  Vector type: Mammalian Expression, Luciferase
Growth in bacteria
  Bacterial resistance: Ampicillin, 100 μg/mL
  Growth temperature: 37°C
  Growth strain: DH5alpha
  Copy number: High Copy
Gene/Insert
  Gene/Insert name: minimal fgf4 promoter and 6XOS tandem repeat of composite OCT4/Sox2 binding site from FGF4 enhancer
  Species: M. musculus (mouse), Synthetic
  Insert size (bp): 448
Terms and licenses: Academic/Nonprofit Terms; Industry Terms: Not Available to Industry
Depositor comments: Please note that several discrepancies were found between Addgene's quality control and the depositor's sequence. The depositor noted that these discrepancies do NOT affect plasmid function.
How to cite: 6xO/S luc was a gift from Lisa Dailey (Addgene plasmid # 69445 ; http://n2t.net/addgene:69445 ; RRID:Addgene_69445)
