[The description below was written by a language model from this plasmid's Addgene catalogue record and pLannotate feature annotations shown in this document.]
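Description:
6xO/S luc is a firefly luciferase reporter plasmid for measuring OCT4 and SOX2 transcription factor activity in transfected mammalian cells. According to the catalogue entry it is built on the promoterless pGL3-Basic backbone. A cassette of about 448 bp was placed upstream of the luciferase coding sequence. It consists of six tandem copies of the composite OCT4/SOX2 binding site from the mouse Fgf4 enhancer (a synthetic repeat), joined to a minimal Fgf4 promoter. The minimal promoter would be expected to give little transcription by itself, so the light output mainly reflects cooperative binding of OCT4 and SOX2 to the multimerised enhancer elements. This makes the plasmid suited to assaying the activity of these pluripotency factors.

The feature table annotates the Photinus pyralis luciferase open reading frame, followed by SV40 small t intron and late-region fragments and an SV40 polyadenylation signal for mRNA processing. A second SV40 poly(A) signal lies upstream of the cloning region, where such an element typically limits read-through transcription from the backbone. The 6xO/S repeat and Fgf4 promoter are not annotated themselves, but probably occupy the unannotated stretch between the multiple cloning site fragment and the luciferase start. Propagation in E. coli relies on a high-copy ColE1/pUC-type origin and ampicillin selection through β-lactamase, and an f1 origin is also present.

The sequenced record is 6,003 nt, whereas the catalogue lists a total size of 5,237 bp. It also contains SV40 small t/large T fragments and short CmR, TcR and lacZα remnants, so the actual backbone may differ somewhat from the listed one. The depositor acknowledges sequence discrepancies and states that they do not affect function.
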