Features (pLannotate 1.2.2; 15 found; start..end, strand, type, name):
     18..58      +  misc_feature   MCS (fragment): pBluescript multiple cloning site
    485..2134    +  CDS            LUCI_PHOPY: Experimental evidence at protein level: Swiss-Prot protein existence level 1. Produces green light with a wavelength of 562 nm. From Photinus pyralis (Common eastern firefly) (Lampyris pyralis).
   2182..2212    +  CDS            CmR (fragment): chloramphenicol acetyltransferase confers resistance to chloramphenicol
   2302..2376    +  CDS            small t antigen (fragment): SV40 (simian virus 40) small t antigen
   2378..2443    +  intron         small t intron: SV40 (simian virus 40) small t antigen intron
   2573..2593    +  CDS            SV40 NLS: nuclear localization signal of SV40 (simian virus 40) large T antigen
   2912..2995    +  CDS            large T antigen (fragment): large T antigen from SV40 (simian virus 40)
   3018..3152    +  polyA_signal   SV40 poly(A) signal: SV40 polyadenylation signal
   3153..3285    +  CDS            TcR (fragment): tetracycline efflux protein; tet; confers resistance to tetracycline
   3465..4053    -  rep_origin     ori: high-copy-number ColE1/pMB1/pBR322/pUC origin of replication
   4224..5084    -  CDS            AmpR: β-lactamase; bla; confers resistance to ampicillin, carbenicillin, and related antibiotics
   5085..5189    -  promoter       AmpR promoter: bla
   5216..5644    +  rep_origin     f1 ori (sequence partly withheld): f1 bacteriophage origin of replication; arrow indicates direction of (+) strand synthesis
   5676..5743    -  CDS            lacZα (fragment): LacZα fragment of β-galactosidase; lacZ fragment
   5861..5982    +  polyA_signal   SV40 poly(A) signal: SV40 polyadenylation signal
>Addgene plasmid #69445 | 6xO/S luc | addgene full sequence | sequence record 259015 | Addgene NGS Result
ATAACCCGGGAGGTACCGAGCTCCACCGCGGTGGCGGCCGCTCTAGAACTAGTGGATCTGAAAACTCTTT
GTTTGGATGCTAATGGGATACTTAAAGGATCTGAAAACTCTTTGTTTGGATGCTAATGGGATACTTAAAG
GATCTGAAAACTCTTTGTTTGGATGCTAATGGGATACTTAAAGGATCTGAAAACTCTTTGTTTGGATGCT
AATGGGATACTTAAAGGATCTGAAAACTCTTTGTTTGGATGCTAATGGGATACTTAAAGGATCCCCCGGG
CGCGGGGCAGGCGAGTAGGAGGGGGCGCCGGCTATATATACCACTGCTCCGGAGGGCTGGGCGCGCGGGG
ACTATCCCGCCACCGTTGCGTCCCTATTTGCTCTCGCTACTTAGGTCTGTGCGCAGCACTCACCGAACTC
ACGGCCCGCAGCTCGAACTCACGCAAGATCTAAGTAAGCTTGGCATTCCGGTACTGTTGGTAAAATGGAA
GACGCCAAAAACATAAAGAAAGGCCCGGCGCCATTCTATCCTCTAGAGGATGGAACCGCTGGAGAGCAAC
TGCATAAGGCTATGAAGAGATACGCCCTGGTTCCTGGAACAATTGCTTTTACAGATGCACATATCGAGGT
GAACATCACGTACGCGGAATACTTCGAAATGTCCGTTCGGTTGGCAGAAGCTATGAAACGATATGGGCTG
AATACAAATCACAGAATCGTCGTATGCAGTGAAAACTCTCTTCAATTCTTTATGCCGGTGTTGGGCGCGT
TATTTATCGGAGTTGCAGTTGCGCCCGCGAACGACATTTATAATGAACGTGAATTGCTCAACAGTATGAA
CATTTCGCAGCCTACCGTAGTGTTTGTTTCCAAAAAGGGGTTGCAAAAAATTTTGAACGTGCAAAAAAAA
TTACCAATAATCCAGAAAATTATTATCATGGATTCTAAAACGGATTACCAGGGATTTCAGTCGATGTACA
CGTTCGTCACATCTCATCTACCTCCCGGTTTTAATGAATACGATTTTGTACCAGAGTCCTTTGATCGTGA
CAAAACAATTGCACTGATAATGAATTCCTCTGGATCTACTGGGTTACCTAAGGGTGTGGCCCTTCCGCAT
AGAACTGCCTGCGTCAGATTCTCGCATGCCAGAGATCCTATTTTTGGCAATCAAATCATTCCGGATACTG
CGATTTTAAGTGTTGTTCCATTCCATCACGGTTTTGGAATGTTTACTACACTCGGATATTTGATATGTGG
ATTTCGAGTCGTCTTAATGTATAGATTTGAAGAAGAGCTGTTTTTACGATCCCTTCAGGATTACAAAATT
CAAAGTGCGTTGCTAGTACCAACCCTATTTTCATTCTTCGCCAAAAGCACTCTGATTGACAAATACGATT
TATCTAATTTACACGAAATTGCTTCTGGGGGCGCACCTCTTTCGAAAGAAGTCGGGGAAGCGGTTGCAAA
ACGCTTCCATCTTCCAGGGATACGACAAGGATATGGGCTCACTGAGACTACATCAGCTATTCTGATTACA
CCCGAGGGGGATGATAAACCGGGCGCGGTCGGTAAAGTTGTTCCATTTTTTGAAGCGAAGGTTGTGGATC
TGGATACCGGGAAAACGCTGGGCGTTAATCAGAGAGGCGAATTATGTGTCAGAGGACCTATGATTATGTC
CGGTTATGTAAACAATCCGGAAGCGACCAACGCCTTGATTGACAAGGATGGATGGCTACATTCTGGAGAC
ATAGCTTACTGGGACGAAGACGAACACTTCTTCATAGTTGACCGCTTGAAGTCTTTAATTAAATACAAAG
GATATCAGGTGGCCCCCGCTGAATTGGAATCGATATTGTTACAACACCCCAACATCTTCGACGCGGGCGT
GGCAGGTCTTCCCGACGATGACGCCGGTGAACTTCCCGCCGCCGTTGTTGTTTTGGAGCACGGAAAGACG
ATGACGGAAAAAGAGATCGTGGATTACGTCGCCAGTCAAGTAACAACCGCGAAAAAGTTGCGCGGAGGAG
TTGTGTTTGTGGACGAAGTACCGAAAGGTCTTACCGGAAAACTCGACGCAAGAAAAATCAGAGAGATCCT
CATAAAGGCCAAGAAGGGCGGAAAGTCCAAATTGTAAAATGTAACTGTATTCAGCGATGACGAAATTCTT
AGCTATTGTAATACTGCGATGAGTGGCAGGGCGGGGCGTAATTTTTTTAAGGCAGTTATTGGTGCCCTTA
AACGCCTGGTTGCTACGCCTGAATAAGTGATAATAAGCGGATGAATGGCAGAAATTCGCCGGATCTTTGT
GAAGGAACCTTACTTCTGTGGTGTGACATAATTGGACAAACTACCTACAGAGATTTAAAGCTCTAAGGTA
AATATAAAATTTTTAAGTGTATAATGTGTTAAACTACTGATTCTAATTGTTTGTGTATTTTAGATTCCAA
CCTATGGAACTGATGAATGGGAGCAGTGGTGGAATGCCTTTAATGAGGAAAACCTGTTTTGCTCAGAAGA
AATGCCATCTAGTGATGATGAGGCTACTGCTGACTCTCAACATTCTACTCCTCCAAAAAAGAAGAGAAAG
GTAGAAGACCCCAAGGACTTTCCTTCAGAATTGCTAAGTTTTTTGAGTCATGCTGTGTTTAGTAATAGAA
CTCTTGCTTGCTTTGCTATTTACACCACAAAGGAAAAAGCTGCACTGCTATACAAGAAAATTATGGAAAA
ATATTCTGTAACCTTTATAAGTAGGCATAACAGTTATAATCATAACATACTGTTTTTTCTTACTCCACAC
AGGCATAGAGTGTCTGCTATTAATAACTATGCTCAAAAATTGTGTACCTTTAGCTTTTTAATTTGTAAAG
GGGTTAATAAGGAATATTTGATGTATAGTGCCTTGACTAGAGATCATAATCAGCCATACCACATTTGTAG
AGGTTTTACTTGCTTTAAAAAACCTCCCACACCTCCCCCTGAACCTGAAACATAAAATGAATGCAATTGT
TGTTGTTAACTTGTTTATTGCAGCTTATAATGGTTACAAATAAAGCAATAGCATCACAAATTTCACAAAT
AAAGCATTTTTTTCACTGCATTCTAGTTGTGGTTTGTCCAAACTCATCAATGTATCTTATCATGTCTGGA
TCCGTCGACCGATGCCCTTGAGAGCCTTCAACCCAGTCAGCTCCTTCCGGTGGGCGCGGGGCATGACTAT
CGTCGCCGCACTTATGACTGTCTTCTTTATCATGCAACTCGTAGGACAGGTGCCGGCAGCGCTCTTCCGC
TTCCTCGCTCACTGACTCGCTGCGCTCGGTCGTTCGGCTGCGGCGAGCGGTATCAGCTCACTCAAAGGCG
GTAATACGGTTATCCACAGAATCAGGGGATAACGCAGGAAAGAACATGTGAGCAAAAGGCCAGCAAAAGG
CCAGGAACCGTAAAAAGGCCGCGTTGCTGGCGTTTTTCCATAGGCTCCGCCCCCCTGACGAGCATCACAA
AAATCGACGCTCAAGTCAGAGGTGGCGAAACCCGACAGGACTATAAAGATACCAGGCGTTTCCCCCTGGA
AGCTCCCTCGTGCGCTCTCCTGTTCCGACCCTGCCGCTTACCGGATACCTGTCCGCCTTTCTCCCTTCGG
GAAGCGTGGCGCTTTCTCATAGCTCACGCTGTAGGTATCTCAGTTCGGTGTAGGTCGTTCGCTCCAAGCT
GGGCTGTGTGCACGAACCCCCCGTTCAGCCCGACCGCTGCGCCTTATCCGGTAACTATCGTCTTGAGTCC
AACCCGGTAAGACACGACTTATCGCCACTGGCAGCAGCCACTGGTAACAGGATTAGCAGAGCGAGGTATG
TAGGCGGTGCTACAGAGTTCTTGAAGTGGTGGCCTAACTACGGCTACACTAGAAGAACAGTATTTGGTAT
CTGCGCTCTGCTGAAGCCAGTTACCTTCGGAAAAAGAGTTGGTAGCTCTTGATCCGGCAAACAAACCACC
GCTGGTAGCGGTGGTTTTTTTGTTTGCAAGCAGCAGATTACGCGCAGAAAAAAAGGATCTCAAGAAGATC
CTTTGATCTTTTCTACGGGGTCTGACGCTCAGTGGAACGAAAACTCACGTTAAGGGATTTTGGTCATGAG
ATTATCAAAAAGGATCTTCACCTAGATCCTTTTAAATTAAAAATGAAGTTTTAAATCAATCTAAAGTATA
TATGAGTAAACTTGGTCTGACAGTTACCAATGCTTAATCAGTGAGGCACCTATCTCAGCGATCTGTCTAT
TTCGTTCATCCATAGTTGCCTGACTCCCCGTCGTGTAGATAACTACGATACGGGAGGGCTTACCATCTGG
CCCCAGTGCTGCAATGATACCGCGAGACCCACGCTCACCGGCTCCAGATTTATCAGCAATAAACCAGCCA
GCCGGAAGGGCCGAGCGCAGAAGTGGTCCTGCAACTTTATCCGCCTCCATCCAGTCTATTAATTGTTGCC
GGGAAGCTAGAGTAAGTAGTTCGCCAGTTAATAGTTTGCGCAACGTTGTTGCCATTGCTACAGGCATCGT
GGTGTCACGCTCGTCGTTTGGTATGGCTTCATTCAGCTCCGGTTCCCAACGATCAAGGCGAGTTACATGA
TCCCCCATGTTGTGCAAAAAAGCGGTTAGCTCCTTCGGTCCTCCGATCGTTGTCAGAAGTAAGTTGGCCG
CAGTGTTATCACTCATGGTTATGGCAGCACTGCATAATTCTCTTACTGTCATGCCATCCGTAAGATGCTT
TTCTGTGACTGGTGAGTACTCAACCAAGTCATTCTGAGAATAGTGTATGCGGCGACCGAGTTGCTCTTGC
CCGGCGTCAATACGGGATAATACCGCGCCACATAGCAGAACTTTAAAAGTGCTCATCATTGGAAAACGTT
CTTCGGGGCGAAAACTCTCAAGGATCTTACCGCTGTTGAGATCCAGTTCGATGTAACCCACTCGTGCACC
CAACTGATCTTCAGCATCTTTTACTTTCACCAGCGTTTCTGGGTGAGCAAAAACAGGAAGGCAAAATGCC
GCAAAAAAGGGAATAAGGGCGACACGGAAATGTTGAATACTCATACTCTTCCTTTTTCAATATTATTGAA
GCATTTATCAGGGTTATTGTCTCATGAGCGGATACATATTTGAATGTATTTAGAAAAATAAACAAATAGG
GGTTCCGCGCACATTTCCCCGAAAAGTGCCACCTG
[124 nt withheld, positions 5216-5339]
C
[91 nt withheld, positions 5341-5431]
A
[49 nt withheld, positions 5433-5481]
CCTTTGACGTTGGAGTCCACGTTCTTT
[37 nt withheld, positions 5509-5545]
ACCCTATCTCGGTCTATTCTTTTGATTTATAAGGGATTTTGCCGATTTCGGCCTATTGGTTAAAAAATGA
GCTGATTTAACAAAAATTTAACGCGAATTTTAACAAAATATTAACGCTTACAATTTGCCATTCGCCATTC
AGGCTGCGCAACTGTTGGGAAGGGCGATCGGTGCGGGCCTCTTCGCTATTACGCCAGCCCAAGCTACCAT
GATAAGTAAGTAATATTAAGGTACGTGGAGGTTTTACTTGCTTTAAAAAACCTCCCACACCTCCCCCTGA
ACCTGAAACATAAAATGAATGCAATTGTTGTTGTTAACTTGTTTATTGCAGCTTATAATGGTTACAAATA
AAGCAATAGCATCACAAATTTCACAAATAAAGCATTTTTTTCACTGCATTCTAGTTGTGGTTTGTCCAAA
CTCATCAATGTATCTTATGGTACTGTAACTGAGCTAAC
