>Addgene plasmid #69445 | 6xO/S luc | addgene partial sequence | sequence record 125595 | LucNRev 5'-CCTTATGCAGTTGCTCTCC-3'
GAATGGCGCCGGGCCTTTCTTTATGTTTTTGGCGTCTTCCATTTTACCAACAGTACCGGAATGCCAAGCT
TACTTAGATCTTGCGTGAGTTCGAGCTGCGGGCCGTGAGTTCGGTGAGTGCTGCGCACAGACCTAAGTAG
CGAGAGCAAATAGGGACGCAACGGTGGCGGGATAGTCCCCGCGCGCCCAGCCCTCCGGAGCAGTGGTATA
TATAGCCGGCGCCCCCTCCTACTCGCCTGCCCCGCGCCCGGGGGATCCTTTAAGTATCCCATTAGCATCC
AAACAAAGAGTTTTCAGATCCTTTAAGTATCCCATTAGCATCCAAACAAAGAGTTTTCAGATCCTTTAAG
TATCCCATTAGCATCCAAACAAAGAGTTTTCAGATCCTTTAAGTATCCCATTAGCATCCAAACAAAGAGT
TTTCAGATCCTTTAAGTATCCCATTAGCATCCAAACAAAGAGTTTTCAGATCCTTTAAGTATCCCATTAG
CATCCAAACAAAGAGTTTTCAGATCCACTAGTTCTAGAGCGGCCGCCACCGCGGTGGAGCTCGGTACCTC
CCGGGTTATGTTAGCTCAGTTACAGTACCATAAGATACATTGATGAGTTTGGACAAACCACAACTAGAAT
GCAGTGAAAAAAATGCTTTATTTGTGAAATTTGTGATGCTATTGCTTTATTTGTAACCATTATAAGCTGC
AATAAACAAGTTAACAACAACAATTGCATTCATTTTATGTTTCAGGTTCAGGGGGAGGTGTGGGAGGTTT
TTTAAAGCAAGTACAACCTCCACGTACCTTAATATTACTTACTTATCATGGTAGCTTGGGCTGGCGTAAT
AGCGAAGAGGCCCGCACCGATCGCCCTTCCCAACAGTTGCGCAGCCTGAATGGCGAATGGCAAATTGTAA
GCGTTAATATTTTGTTAAAATTCGCGTTAAATTTTTGTTAAATCAGCTCATTTTTTAACCAATAGGCCGA
AATCGGCAAAATCCCTTATAAATCAAAAGAATAGACCGA
