>Addgene plasmid #69445 | 6xO/S luc | addgene partial sequence | sequence record 127365 | F1ori-F 5'-GTGGACTCTTGTTCCAAACTGG-3'
CCTATCTCGGTCTATTCTTTTGATTTATAAGGGATTTTGCCGATTTCGGCCTATTGGTTAAAAAATGAGC
TGATTTAACAAAAATTTAACGCGAATTTTAACAAAATATTAACGCTTACAATTTGCCATTCGCCATTCAG
GCTGCGCAACTGTTGGGAAGGGCGATCGGTGCGGGCCTCTTCGCTATTACGCCAGCCCAAGCTACCATGA
TAAGTAAGTAATATTAAGGTACGTGGAGGTTTTACTTGCTTTAAAAAACCTCCCACACCTCCCCCTGAAC
CTGAAACATAAAATGAATGCAATTGTTGTTGTTAACTTGTTTATTGCAGCTTATAATGGTTACAAATAAA
GCAATAGCATCACAAATTTCACAAATAAAGCATTTTTTTCACTGCATTCTAGTTGTGGTTTGTCCAAACT
CATCAATGTATCTTATGGTACTGTAACTGAGCTAACATAACCCGGGAGGTACCGAGCTCCACCGCGGTGG
CGGCCGCTCTAGAACTAGTGGATCTGAAAACTCTTTGTTTGGATGCTAATGGGATACTTAAAGGATCTGA
AAACTCTTTGTTTGGATGCTAATGGGATACTTAAAGGATCTGAAAACTCTTTGTTTGGATGCTAATGGGA
TACTTAAAGGATCTGAAAACTCTTTGTTTGGATGCTAATGGGATACTTAAAGGATCTGAAAACTCTTTGT
TTGGATGCTAATGGGATACTTAAAGGATCTGAAAACTCTTTGTTTGGATGCTAATGGGATACTTAAAGGA
TCCCCCGGGCGCGGGGCAGGCGAGTAGGAGGGGGCGCCGGCTATATATACCACTGCTCCGGAGGGCTGGG
CGCGCGGGGACTATCCCGCCACCGTTGCGTCCCTATTTGCTCTCGCTACTTAGGTCTGTGCGCAGCACTC
A
